>Addgene plasmid #221339 | mC4-GFP | addgene full sequence | sequence record 437270 | Addgene NGS Result
GGTCGACATTGATTATTGACTAGTTATTAATAGTAATCAATTACGGGGTCATTAGTTCATAGCCCATATA
TGGAGTTCCGCGTTACATAACTTACGGTAAATGGCCCGCCTGGCTGACCGCCCAACGACCCCCGCCCATT
GACGTCAATAATGACGTATGTTCCCATAGTAACGCCAATAGGGACTTTCCATTGACGTCAATGGGTGGAG
TATTTACGGTAAACTGCCCACTTGGCAGTACATCAAGTGTATCATATGCCAAGTACGCCCCCTATTGACG
TCAATGACGGTAAATGGCCCGCCTGGCATTATGCCCAGTACATGACCTTATGGGACTTTCCTACTTGGCA
GTACATCTACGTATTAGTCATCGCTATTACCATGGTCGAGGTGAGCCCCACGTTCTGCTTCACTCTCCCC
ATCTCCCCCCCCTCCCCACCCCCAATTTTGTATTTATTTATTTTTTAATTATTTTGTGCAGCGATGGGGG
CGGGGGGGGGGGGGGGGSGCGCCAGGCGGGGCGGGGCGGGGCGGGGCGAGGGGTGGGGCGAGGCGGAGAG
GTGCGGCGGCAGCCAATCAGAGCGGCGCGCTCCGAAAGTTTCCTTTTATGGCGAGGCGGCGGCGGCGGCG
GCCCTATAAAAAGCGAAGCGCGCGGCGGGCGGGAGTCGCTGCGCGCTGCCTTCGCCCCGTGCCCCGCTCC
GCCGCCGCCTCGCGCCGCCCGCCCCGGCTCTGACTGACCGCGTTACTCCCACAGGTGAGCGGGCGGGACG
GCCCTTCTCCTCCGGGCTGTAATTAGCGCTTGGTTTAATGACGGCTTGTTTCTTTTCTGTGGCTGCGTGA
AAGCCTTGAGGGGCTCCGGGAGGGCCCTTTGTGCGGGGGGAGCGGCTCGGGGGGTGCGTGCGTGTGTGTG
TGCGTGGGGAGCGCCGCGTGCGGCTCCGCGCTGCCCGGCGGCTGTGAGCGCTGCGGGCGCGGCGCGGGGC
TTTGTGCGCTCCGCAGTGTGCGCGAGGGGAGCGCGGCCGGGGGCGGTGCCCCGCGGTGCGGGGGGGGCTG
CGAGGGGAACAAAGGCTGCGTGCGGGGTGTGTGCGTGGGGGGGTGAGCAGGGGGTGTGGGCGCGTCGGTC
GGGCTGCAACCCCCCCTGCACCCCCCTCCCCGAGTTGCTGAGCACGGCCCGGCTTCGGGTGCGGGGCTCC
GTACGGGGCGTGGCGCGGGGCTCGCCGTGCCGGGCGGGGGGTGGCGGCAGGTGGGGGTGCCGGGCGGGGC
GGGGGGGGAGGGCTCGGGGGAGGGGCGCGGCGGCCCCCGGAGCGCCGGCGGCTGTCGAGGCGCGGCGAGC
CGCAGCCATTGCCTTTTATGGTAATCGTGCGAGAGGGCGCAGGGACTTCCTTTGTCCCAAATCTGTGCGG
AGCCGAAATCTGGGAGGCGCCGCCGCACCCCCTCTAGCGGGCGCGGGGCGAAGCGGTGCGGCGCCGGCAG
GAAGGAAATGGGCGGGGAGGGCCTTCGTGCGTCGCCGCGCCGCCGTCCCCTTCTCCCTCTCCAGCCTCGG
GGCTGTCCGCGGGGGGACGGCTGCCTTCGGGGGGGACGGGGCAGGGCGGGGTTCGGCTTCTGGCGTGTGA
CCGGCGGCTCTAGAGCCTCTGCTAACCATGTTCATGCCTTCTTCTTTTTCCTACAGCTCCTGGGCAACGT
GCTGGTTATTGTGCTGTCTCATCATTTTGGCAAAGAATTCTGCAGTCGACGGTACCGCGGGCCCGGGATC
CACCGGTAGAAGGGAGCAGACGTCTGATTTCAGTCAGACCAGACAGGTCTGACCTTTCCTGGATCCTCCA
GCCATGCGGCTCCTCTGGGGGCTGGCCTGGGTGTTCAGCTTCTGTGCCTCATCCCTGCAGAAGCCCAGGT
TGCTCCTGTTTTCCCCTTCTGTGGTTAATTTGGGGACCCCCCTGTCGGTGGGGGTACAGCTCCTGGATGC
CCCTCCAGGACAGGAGGTAAAAGGATCAGTGTTCCTCAGAAACCCAAAGGGTGGTTCCTGCTCCCCAAAG
AAGGACTTTAAGCTGAGCTCGGGAGATGACTTTGTGCTGCTCAGCCTTGAGGTCCCACTGGAAGATGTGA
GGAGCTGTGGCCTCTTTGACCTGCGCAGAGCCCCCCACATCCAGCTGGTAGCTCAGTCTCCGTGGCTAAG
GAACACAGCTTTCAAAGCCACAGAGACTCAGGGTGTCAACTTGCTCTTCTCTTCCCGACGAGGCCACATC
TTTGTGCAGACCGATCAGCCTATCTATAATCCGGGGCAGCGGGTTCGTTATCGGGTCTTTGCACTGGATC
AAAAGATGCGCCCATCCACTGATTTCCTCACCATCACAGTGGAGAACTCCCATGGCCTCCGTGTACTCAA
GAAGGAGATATTTACTTCCACATCCATCTTCCAAGATGCCTTAACTCCCATGGACATCTCAGAGCCTGGG
ACCTGGAAGATCTCAGCTAGGTTCTCAGATGGACTGGAGTCCAATAGGAGCACCCACTTTGAAGTGAAGA
AGTATGTCCTTCCCAACTTCGAGGTGAAGATTACTCCTTGGAAGCCATATATCCTGATGGTGCCCAGCAA
CAGTGATGAAATCCAATTAGACATCCAGGCCAGGTACATCTATGGGAAGCCCGTGCAGGGCGTGGCATAC
ACACGGTTTGCGCTCATGGATGAGCAAGGGAAGAGGACTTTCCTTCGGGGCCTAGAGACGCAGGCCAAGT
TGGTGGAAGGCCGGACCCACATTTCCATCTCAAAGGACCAGTTCCAGGCTGCCCTGGATAAAATCAATAT
TGGGGTCAGAGACCTGGAGGGGCTGCGTCTCTATGCTGCTACAGCTGTCATCGAGTCTCCAGGAGGAGAG
ATGGAGGAGGCAGAACTCACGTCCTGGCGCTTTGTATCATCTGCCTTCTCCTTGGATCTCAGCCGCACTA
AGAGGCATCTTGTGCCTGGGGCCCACTTCCTGCTGCAGGCTCTGGTCCAAGAAATGTCAGGCTCTGAAGC
CTCCAACGTTCCTGTTAAAGTCTCTGCCACATTGGTGTCAGGCTCTGACTCCCAAGTCCTTGACATTCAA
CAGAGCACCAATGGAATTGGCCAAGTCAGCATTTCCTTCCCCATCCCACCAACTGTCACAGAACTTCGAC
TCTTGGTGTCTGCGGGCTCCCTCTACCCAGCCATAGCCAGGCTCACCGTGCAAGCCCCACCTTCAAGAGG
CACTGGCTTTCTTTCTATTGAGCCACTAGACCCTCGGTCCCCTAGTGTGGGGGACACCTTTATCCTAAAC
CTTCAACCTGTGGGCATCCCTGCACCTACCTTCTCTCATTACTACTACATGATCATCTCCAGAGGCCAGA
TCATGGCTATGGGTCGGGAGCCCCGGAAGACTGTGACCTCCGTCTCTGTGTTGGTGGACCATCAGCTGGC
TCCCTCGTTCTACTTTGTGGCTTACTTCTATCACCAAGGACACCCGGTGGCCAACTCTCTGCTCATCAAC
ATCCAATCCAGGGACTGTGAGGGCAAGCTGCAATTGAAGGTGGATGGTGCCAAGGAGTATCGTAATGCGG
ACATGATGAAGCTCCGAATTCAAACTGACTCCAAAGCCCTGGTGGCACTGGGAGCTGTGGACACGGCTCT
GTATGCTGTGGGTGGTCGGTCTCACAAACCCCTCGACATGAGCAAGGTCTTTGAAGTAATCAACAGCTAC
AATGTTGGCTGTGGTCCTGGAGGTGGGGATGATGCCCTTCAGGTGTTCCAGGATGCTGGTCTGGCCTTTT
CTGATGGTGATCGACTAACTCAAACCAGAGAGGACCTGAGCTGTCCCAAGGAGAAGAAAAGTCGGCAAAA
GAGAAATGTTAACTTCCAGAAGGCTGTCAGTGAGAAGTTGGGCCAGTATTCTTCTCCAGATGCCAAGCGC
TGCTGCCAAGACGGGATGACGAAGCTGCCCATGAAGCGTACCTGTGAGCAGCGGGCTGCCCGTGTGCCTC
AGCAGGCCTGCCGTGAGCCCTTCTTGTCCTGTTGCAAGTTTGCTGAGGACCTTCGCAGGAACCAGACCAG
GAGCCAGGCACACCTTGCCCGAAACAACCACAACATGCTGCAGGAGGAAGACTTGATAGATGAAGACGAC
ATTCTTGTGCGCACCTCCTTCCCAGAGAACTGGCTCTGGAGAGTGGAACCTGTAGACAGCTCCAAACTGT
TGACAGTGTGGCTTCCTGATTCTATGACCACATGGGAGATTCATGGTGTGAGCCTGTCCAAAAGCAAAGG
TCTGTGTGTAGCCAAGCCAACTCGTGTTCGAGTGTTCAGAAAATTCCACCTGCACCTGCGCCTGCCCATC
TCCATCCGCCGCTTTGAGCAGTTTGAATTACGGCCTGTTCTTTACAACTATCTGAATGATGATGTGGCTG
TGAGTGTCCATGTGACCCCAGTTGAGGGGCTGTGCCTGGCTGGTGGTGGAATGATGGCCCAGCAGGTGAC
AGTGCCAGCAGGTTCTGCCCGGCCTGTGGCCTTCTCTGTGGTACCCACAGCTGCTGCCAACGTGCCCCTG
AAGGTGGTGGCTCGAGGGGTTTTTGATTTAGGGGATGCTGTGTCTAAGATTCTCCAAATTGAGAAGGAAG
GAGCCATCCACAGAGAAGAGTTAGTCTACAACCTCGACCCCCTAAATAACCTGGGTCGGACTTTGGAGAT
TCCTGGCAGCTCGGATCCCAACATCGTCCCTGACGGAGACTTCAGCAGCTTAGTCAGGGTTACAGCCTCG
GAACCCTTGGAGACTATGGGTTCTGAAGGTGCCTTGTCCCCAGGAGGTGTGGCCTCCCTCCTGAGGCTTC
CCCAGGGCTGTGCAGAGCAAACCATGATCTATTTGGCTCCTACCCTGACTGCTTCCAACTACCTGGACAG
GACAGAACAGTGGAGCAAACTGTCCCCTGAAACAAAGGACCATGCTGTGGATCTGATCCAAAAAGGATAC
ATGAGGATCCAGCAGTTTCGGAAGAATGATGGCTCCTTTGGGGCTTGGTTACACCGGGACAGCAGCACCT
GGCTGACTGCCTTCGTGCTGAAGATTCTGAGTTTGGCCCAGGAACAGGTGGGCAACTCCCCGGAGAAGCT
GCAGGAGACGGCTAGCTGGCTGCTGGCCCAGCAGCTGGGTGATGGCTCCTTCCACGACCCATGTCCAGTC
ATCCACAGAGCAATGCAGGGGGGCTTGGTGGGGTCTGACGAGACAGTGGCACTGACCGCCTTTGTGGTCA
TTGCCCTTCACCATGGGTTGGACGTCTTCCAGGATGACGATGCGAAGCAGCTGAAGAACAGAGTGGAAGC
CTCCATCACCAAGGCAAACTCATTCTTGGGGCAGAAGGCAAGTGCTGGGCTCCTGGGTGCCCACGCCGCC
GCTATCACAGCCTATGCCCTTACGCTGACCAAGGCCTCGGAGGACCTGCAGAATGTTGCCCACAACAGCC
TGATGGCCATGGCTGAGGAAACAGGGGAACACCTCTACTGGGGCTTAGTCCTTGGCTCTCAGGACAAAGT
TGTGTTGCGCCCCACAGCCCCCCGTAGCCCTACAGAACCTGTGCCCCAGGCCCCAGCCTTGTGGATCGAA
ACCACAGCCTATGCCCTGCTCCACCTGCTTCTGCGTGAGGGAAAGGGAAAAATGGCTGACAAGGCTGCAT
CCTGGCTCACCCACCAGGGAAGCTTCCATGGGGCATTCCGCAGTACCCAGGACACTGTGGTCACCCTGGA
TGCCCTGTCTGCCTACTGGATCGCTTCGCACACCACTGAGGAGAAAGCACTGAACGTGACGCTCAGCTCC
ATGGGCCGCAATGGGCTTAAGACCCACGGGCTACACTTGAACAACCACCAAGTCAAGGGCCTGGAGGAGG
AGCTAAAGTTCTCCCTGGGCAGCACAATCAGTGTCAAGGTGGAAGGAAACAGCAAAGGCACCTTGAAGAT
CCTTCGTACCTACAATGTCCTGGACATGAAGAACACCACATGCCAGGACCTTCAGATAGAAGTGAAGGTC
ACAGGCGCTGTGGAATATGCATGGGATGCCAATGAAGACTACGAAGACTACTATGACATGCCAGCCGCAG
ATGACCCCAGCGTCCCCTTGCAGCCTGTCACGCCCCTGCAGCTTTTTGAGGGTCGTAGGAGCCGCCGCAG
GAGGGAGGCCCCCAAGGTGGCTGAAGAGCGGGAGTCCAGAGTTCAGTACACTGTGTGTATCTGGCGAAAT
GGCAAGCTGGGGCTGTCTGGCATGGCCATCGCAGACATCACCCTCCTAAGTGGATTCCACGCCCTGAGGG
CTGACCTGGAGAAGCTGACCTCCCTCTCTGACCGTTACGTGAGTCACTTTGAGACTGACGGGCCCCATGT
CCTGTTGTACTTTGACTCGGTCCCTACCACCCGGGAGTGTGTGGGCTTCGGAGCCTCGCAGGAGGTGGTT
GTGGGACTGGTGCAGCCATCCAGTGCTGTCCTGTATGACTACTACAGCCCTGATCACAAGTGCTCTGTGT
TTTATGCTGCACCCACCAAGAGCCAGCTCCTGGCCACACTGTGCTCTGGAGATGTATGCCAGTGCGCTGA
GGGGAAGTGCCCTCGACTGCTAAGGTCACTGGAGCGAAGGGTGGAGGACAAGGATGGCTACCGGATGAGG
TTCGCCTGCTATTATCCCCGAGTGGAGTATGGCTTCACGGTTAAGGTTCTTCGAGAAGATGGCAGAGCTG
CCTTCCGTCTCTTTGAGTCCAAGATCACCCAAGTCCTGCATTTCAGAAAGGACACCATGGCCTCCATAGG
TCAGACCCGCAACTTCCTGAGCCGGGCCTCTTGCCGCCTTCGTTTGGAGCCTAACAAAGAGTACTTGATC
ATGGGGATGGACGGGGAAACCAGTGACAACAAGGGAGACCCCCAGTACTTGCTGGACTCAAATACCTGGA
TTGAGGAGATGCCTTCAGAACAAATGTGCAAGAGCACCCGCCATCGGGCAGCCTGTTTCCAGCTCAAAGA
CTTCCTGATGGAGTTCAGCAGCCGGGGGTGCCAGGTGGGGGGGGGGAGCGGGGGGGGGAGCATGGTGAGC
AAGGGCGAGGAGCTGTTCACCGGGGTGGTGGGGGGGGGGGGAGCATGGTGAGCAAGGGCGAGGAGCTGTT
CACCGGGGTGGTGCCCATCCTGGTCGAGCTGGACGGCGACGTAAACGGCCACAAGTTCAGCGTGTCCGGC
GAGGGCGAGGGCGATGCCACCTACGGCAAGCTGACCCTGAAGTTCATCTGCACCACCGGCAAGCTGCCCG
TGCCCTGGCCCACCCTCGTGACCACCCTGACCTACGGCGTGCAGTGCTTCAGCCGCTACCCCGACCACAT
GAAGCAGCACGACTTCTTCAAGTCCGCCATGCCCGAAGGCTACGTCCAGGAGCGCACCATCTTCTTCAAG
GACGACGGCAACTACAAGACCCGCGCCGAGGTGAAGTTCGAGGGCGACACCCTGGTGAACCGCATCGAGC
TGAAGGGCATCGACTTCAAGGAGGACGGCAACATCCTGGGGCACAAGCTGGAGTACAACTACAACAGCCA
CAACGTCTATATCATGGCCGACAAGCAGAAGAACGGCATCAAGGTGAACTTCAAGATCCGCCACAACATC
GAGGACGGCAGCGTGCAGCTCGCCGACCACTACCAGCAGAACACCCCCATCGGCGACGGCCCCGTGCTGC
TGCCCGACAACCACTACCTGAGCACCCAGTCCGCCCTGAGCAAAGACCCCAACGAGAAGCGCGATCACAT
GGTCCTGCTGGAGTTCGTGACCGCCGCCGGGATCACTCTCGGCATGGACGAGCTGTACAAGTAAAGCGGC
CGCACTCCTCAGGTGCAGGCTGCCTATCAGAAGGTGGTGGCTGGTGTGGCCAATGCCCTGGCTCACAAAT
ACCACTGAGATCTTTTTCCCTCTGCCAAAAATTATGGGGACATCATGAAGCCCCTTGAGCATCTGACTTC
TGGCTAATAAAGGAAATTTATTTTCATTGCAATAGTGTGTTGGAATTTTTTGTGTCTCTCACTCGGAAGG
ACATATGGGAGGGCAAATCATTTAAAACATCAGAATGAGTATTTGGTTTAGAGTTTGGCAACATATGCCC
ATATGCTGGCTGCCATGAACAAAGGTTGGCTATAAAGAGGTCATCAGTATATGAAACAGCCCCCTGCTGT
CCATTCCTTATTCCATAGAAAAGCCTTGACTTGAGGTTAGATTTTTTTTATATTTTGTTTTGTGTTATTT
TTTTCTTTAACATCCCTAAAATTTTCCTTACATGTTTTACTAGCCAGATTTTTCCTCCTCTCCTGACTAC
TCCCAGTCATAGCTGTCCCTCTTCTCTTATGGAGATCCCTCGACCTGCAGCCCAAGCTTGGCGTAATCAT
GGTCATAGCTGTTTCCTGTGTGAAATTGTTATCCGCTCACAATTCCACACAACATACGAGCCGGAAGCAT
AAAGTGTAAAGCCTGGGGTGCCTAATGAGTGAGCTAACTCACATTAATTGCGTTGCGCTCACTGCCCGCT
TTCCAGTCGGGAAACCTGTCGTGCCAGCGGATCCGCATCTCAATTAGTCAGCAACCATAGTCCCGCCCCT
AACTCCGCCCATCCCGCCCCTAACTCCGCCCAGTTCCGCCCATTCTCCGCCCCATGGCTGACTAATTTTT
TTTATTTATGCAGAGGCCGAGGCCGCCTCGGCCTCTGAGCTATTCCAGAAGTAGTGAGGAGGCTTTTTTG
GAGGCCTAGGCTTTTGCAAAAAGCTAACTTGTTTATTGCAGCTTATAATGGTTACAAATAAAGCAATAGC
ATCACAAATTTCACAAATAAAGCATTTTTTTCACTGCATTCTAGTTGTGGTTTGTCCAAACTCATCAATG
TATCTTATCATGTCTGGATCCGCTGCATTAATGAATCGGCCAACGCGCGGGGAGAGGCGGTTTGCGTATT
GGGCGCTCTTCCGCTTCCTCGCTCACTGACTCGCTGCGCTCGGTCGTTCGGCTGCGGCGAGCGGTATCAG
CTCACTCAAAGGCGGTAATACGGTTATCCACAGAATCAGGGGATAACGCAGGAAAGAACATGTGAGCAAA
AGGCCAGCAAAAGGCCAGGAACCGTAAAAAGGCCGCGTTGCTGGCGTTTTTCCATAGGCTCCGCCCCCCT
GACGAGCATCACAAAAATCGACGCTCAAGTCAGAGGTGGCGAAACCCGACAGGACTATAAAGATACCAGG
CGTTTCCCCCTGGAAGCTCCCTCGTGCGCTCTCCTGTTCCGACCCTGCCGCTTACCGGATACCTGTCCGC
CTTTCTCCCTTCGGGAAGCGTGGCGCTTTCTCATAGCTCACGCTGTAGGTATCTCAGTTCGGTGTAGGTC
GTTCGCTCCAAGCTGGGCTGTGTGCACGAACCCCCCGTTCAGCCCGACCGCTGCGCCTTATCCGGTAACT
ATCGTCTTGAGTCCAACCCGGTAAGACACGACTTATCGCCACTGGCAGCAGCCACTGGTAACAGGATTAG
CAGAGCGAGGTATGTAGGCGGTGCTACAGAGTTCTTGAAGTGGTGGCCTAACTACGGCTACACTAGAAGA
ACAGTATTTGGTATCTGCGCTCTGCTGAAGCCAGTTACCTTCGGAAAAAGAGTTGGTAGCTCTTGATCCG
GCAAACAAACCACCGCTGGTAGCGGTGGTTTTTTTGTTTGCAAGCAGCAGATTACGCGCAGAAAAAAAGG
ATCTCAAGAAGATCCTTTGATCTTTTCTACGGGGTCTGACGCTCAGTGGAACGAAAACTCACGTTAAGGG
ATTTTGGTCATGAGATTATCAAAAAGGATCTTCACCTAGATCCTTTTAAATTAAAAATGAAGTTTTAAAT
CAATCTAAAGTATATATGAGTAAACTTGGTCTGACAGTTACCAATGCTTAATCAGTGAGGCACCTATCTC
AGCGATCTGTCTATTTCGTTCATCCATAGTTGCCTGACTCCCCGTCGTGTAGATAACTACGATACGGGAG
GGCTTACCATCTGGCCCCAGTGCTGCAATGATACCGCGAGACCCACGCTCACCGGCTCCAGATTTATCAG
CAATAAACCAGCCAGCCGGAAGGGCCGAGCGCAGAAGTGGTCCTGCAACTTTATCCGCCTCCATCCAGTC
TATTAATTGTTGCCGGGAAGCTAGAGTAAGTAGTTCGCCAGTTAATAGTTTGCGCAACGTTGTTGCCATT
GCTACAGGCATCGTGGTGTCACGCTCGTCGTTTGGTATGGCTTCATTCAGCTCCGGTTCCCAACGATCAA
GGCGAGTTACATGATCCCCCATGTTGTGCAAAAAAGCGGTTAGCTCCTTCGGTCCTCCGATCGTTGTCAG
AAGTAAGTTGGCCGCAGTGTTATCACTCATGGTTATGGCAGCACTGCATAATTCTCTTACTGTCATGCCA
TCCGTAAGATGCTTTTCTGTGACTGGTGAGTACTCAACCAAGTCATTCTGAGAATAGTGTATGCGGCGAC
CGAGTTGCTCTTGCCCGGCGTCAATACGGGATAATACCGCGCCACATAGCAGAACTTTAAAAGTGCTCAT
CATTGGAAAACGTTCTTCGGGGCGAAAACTCTCAAGGATCTTACCGCTGTTGAGATCCAGTTCGATGTAA
CCCACTCGTGCACCCAACTGATCTTCAGCATCTTTTACTTTCACCAGCGTTTCTGGGTGAGCAAAAACAG
GAAGGCAAAATGCCGCAAAAAAGGGAATAAGGGCGACACGGAAATGTTGAATACTCATACTCTTCCTTTT
TCAATATTATTGAAGCATTTATCAGGGTTATTGTCTCATGAGCGGATACATATTTGAATGTATTTAGAAA
AATAAACAAATAGGGGTTCCGCGCACATTTCCCCGAAAAGTGCCACCTG
Features (pLannotate 1.2.2; 20 found; start..end, strand, type, name):
      5..384     +  enhancer       CMV enhancer: human cytomegalovirus immediate early enhancer
    386..661     +  promoter       chicken β-actin promoter: No description available
    662..1666    +  intron         chimeric intron: chimera between introns from chicken β-actin and rabbit β-globin
   1715..1751    +  misc_feature   MCS (fragment): multiple cloning site
   1824..7037    +  CDS            C4b: CO4B_MOUSE - Also known as C4. Experimental evidence at protein level: Swiss-Prot protein existence level 1. Non-enzymatic component of C3 and C5 convertases and thus essential for the propagation of the classical complement pathway. Covalently binds to immunoglobulins and immune complexes and enhances the solubilization of immune aggregates and the clearance of IC through CR1 on erythrocytes. Catalyzes the transacylation of the thioester carbonyl group to form ester bonds with carbohydrate antigens (By similarity). From Mus musculus (Mouse).
   7062..7100    +  CDS            VN155(I152L) (fragment): improved N-terminal fragment of mVenus for use in bimolecular fluorescence complementation (BiFC) (Kodama and Hu, 2010)
   7115..7834    +  CDS            EGFP: the original enhanced GFP (Yang et al., 1996) mammalian codon-optimized
   7844..7915    +  CDS            HBB (fragment): HBB_PONPY - Experimental evidence at transcript level: Swiss-Prot protein existence level 2. Involved in oxygen transport from the lung to the various peripheral tissues. From Pongo pygmaeus (Bornean orangutan).
   7986..8041    +  polyA_signal   β-globin poly(A) signal: rabbit β-globin polyadenylation signal (Gil and Proudfoot, 1987)
   8424..8446    -  protein_bind   lac operator (fragment): The lac repressor binds to the lac operator to inhibit transcription in E. coli. This inhibition can be relieved by adding lactose or isopropyl-β-D-thiogalactopyranoside (IPTG). lac repressor encoded by lacI
   8450..8480    -  promoter       lac promoter: promoter for the E. coli lac operon
   8495..8516    -  protein_bind   CAP binding site: CAP binding activates transcription in the presence of cAMP. E. coli catabolite activator protein
   8529..8568    -  CDS            lacI (fragment): lac repressor; lacI; The lac repressor binds to the lac operator to inhibit transcription in E. coli. This inhibition can be relieved by adding lactose or isopropyl-β-D-thiogalactopyranoside (IPTG).
   8575..8597    +  promoter       SV40 promoter (fragment): SV40 enhancer and early promoter
   8621..8756    +  rep_origin     SV40 ori: SV40 origin of replication
   8776..8910    +  polyA_signal   SV40 poly(A) signal: SV40 polyadenylation signal
   8912..8966    -  CDS            lacI (fragment): lac repressor; lacI; The lac repressor binds to the lac operator to inhibit transcription in E. coli. This inhibition can be relieved by adding lactose or isopropyl-β-D-thiogalactopyranoside (IPTG).
   9149..9737    -  rep_origin     ori: high-copy-number ColE1/pMB1/pBR322/pUC origin of replication
   9908..10768   -  CDS            AmpR: β-lactamase; bla; confers resistance to ampicillin, carbenicillin, and related antibiotics
  10769..10873   -  promoter       AmpR promoter: bla
