[The description below was written by a language model from this plasmid's Addgene catalogue record and pLannotate feature annotations shown in this document.]
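Description:
mC4-GFP is a mammalian expression plasmid built on the pCAG backbone that drives the mouse complement component 4 gene (C4b, the murine homolog of human C4) fused at its C terminus to GFP. The sequenced construct is about 10.9 kb. In bacteria it is maintained through a high-copy ColE1/pUC-type origin and selected with ampicillin via the β-lactamase gene and its native promoter. No mammalian selection marker is annotated, so the plasmid appears suited to transient delivery rather than drug-selected stable lines.

Expression comes from the composite CAG promoter, annotated here as its three parts: the human cytomegalovirus immediate-early enhancer, the chicken β-actin promoter, and a chimeric chicken β-actin/rabbit β-globin intron. Together these give strong, broadly active transcription in mammalian cells. Downstream of a remnant multiple cloning site lies the full-length C4b coding sequence, followed after a short junction by EGFP, and the transcript is terminated by the rabbit β-globin polyadenylation signal. The small mVenus-fragment hit just upstream of EGFP and the β-globin coding fragment after it are most likely annotation matches to linker or junction sequence and to the β-globin 3′ region typical of this backbone, not functional elements. The backbone also carries an SV40 origin with an adjacent SV40 poly(A) signal, which can permit episomal replication in cells expressing large T antigen, plus residual lac promoter/operator and lacI fragments from the cloning vector.

The fusion allows overexpressed C4 protein to be visualised by fluorescence. The associated publication concerns the role of this schizophrenia risk gene in synaptic loss and AMPA receptor trafficking.
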