Addgene plasmid #221339: mC4-GFP
Purpose: Expresses murine homolog of complement 4 fused with GFP under CAG promoter
Depositing lab: Alberto Cruz-Martín. Depositing organization: Boston University Main Campus. Publication: The schizophrenia risk gene C4 induces pathological synaptic loss by impairing AMPAR trafficking. Phadke RA, Brack A, Fournier LA, Kruzich E, Sha M, Picard I, Johnson C, Stroumbakis D, Salgado M, Yeung C, Escude Velasco B, Liu YY, Cruz-Martin A. Mol Psychiatry. 2025 Feb;30(2):796-809. doi: 10.1038/s41380-024-02701-7. Epub 2024 Sep 3. PubMed 39227431.
Backbone
  Vector backbone: pCAG
  Backbone size w/o insert (bp): 4895
  Vector type: Mammalian Expression
Growth in bacteria
  Bacterial resistance: Ampicillin, 100 μg/mL
  Growth temperature: 37°C
  Growth strain: DH5alpha
  Copy number: High Copy
Gene/Insert
  Gene/Insert name: murine C4 fused with GFP (alt name: C4-GFP, mC4-GFP, C4b-GFP)
  Species: M. musculus (mouse)
  Insert size (bp): 6056
  Entrez Gene: C4b (a.k.a. C4, Ss)
  Promoter: CAG
  Tag / fusion protein: GFP (C terminal on insert)
  Cloning method: Other
  Sequencing primers: 5′ ggctctagagcctctgctaa
Terms and licenses: Academic/Nonprofit Terms; Industry Terms: Not Available to Industry
Depositor comments: Please visit https://doi.org/10.1101/2023.09.09.556388 for bioRxiv preprint.
How to cite: mC4-GFP was a gift from Alberto Cruz-Martín (Addgene plasmid # 221339 ; http://n2t.net/addgene:221339 ; RRID:Addgene_221339)
